Addgene plasmid #74903: pEBB HA CCDC22
Purpose: Express CCDC22 in mammalian cells
Depositing lab: Ezra Burstein. Depositing organization: University of Texas Southwestern Medical Center. Publication: CCDC22 deficiency in humans blunts activation of proinflammatory NF-kappaB signaling. Starokadomskyy P, Gluck N, Li H, Chen B, Wallis M, Maine GN, Mao X, Zaidi IW, Hein MY, McDonald FJ, Lenzner S, Zecha A, Ropers HH, Kuss AW, McGaughran J, Gecz J, Burstein E. J Clin Invest. 2013 May;123(5):2244-56. doi: 10.1172/JCI66466. Epub 2013 Apr 8. PubMed 23563313.
Backbone
  Vector backbone: pEBB
  Vector type: Mammalian Expression
Growth in bacteria
  Bacterial resistance: Ampicillin, 100 μg/mL
  Growth temperature: 37°C
  Growth strain: DH5alpha
  Copy number: Unknown
Gene/Insert
  Gene/Insert name: CCDC22
  Species: H. sapiens (human)
  Insert size (bp): 1883
  GenBank ID: NM_014008
  Entrez Gene: CCDC22 (a.k.a. CXorf37, JM1, RTSC2)
  Promoter: EF-1alpha promoter
  Tag / fusion protein: HA (N terminal on backbone)
  Cloning method: Restriction Enzyme; 5′ cloning site BamHI (not destroyed); 3′ cloning site NotI (not destroyed)
  Sequencing primers: 5′ CTC AAG CCT CAG ACA GTG G; 3′ GAG GGG TGC AAG GAC CCA G
Terms and licenses: Academic/Nonprofit Terms; Industry Terms: Not Available to Industry
How to cite: pEBB HA CCDC22 was a gift from Ezra Burstein (Addgene plasmid # 74903 ; http://n2t.net/addgene:74903 ; RRID:Addgene_74903)
