[The description below was written by a language model from this plasmid's Addgene catalogue record and pLannotate feature annotations shown in this document.]
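Description:
pEBB HA CCDC22 is a mammalian expression plasmid of about 7.3 kb built on the pEBB backbone and designed to express human CCDC22 (also known as CXorf37, JM1 or RTSC2) in transfected mammalian cells. It is propagated in E. coli through a high-copy ColE1/pUC-type origin and selected with ampicillin via a β-lactamase gene driven by its own promoter. An M13 phage origin is also annotated, along with vestigial cloning-vector remnants (fragments of lacI, lacZα, rop and the bom region, plus a lac promoter/operator segment) that have no evident role in the intended use. No mammalian selection marker appears in the feature table, which suggests the plasmid is suited mainly to transient expression.

The payload is the roughly 1.9 kb CCDC22 coding sequence, cloned between BamHI and NotI sites that are both retained, so the insert can be excised or exchanged. Transcription is driven by the strong constitutive human EF-1α promoter, which is preceded by an SV40 early promoter segment and a short small t antigen fragment carried in the backbone. The backbone supplies an N-terminal HA epitope tag according to the catalogue entry, although the tag is not separately annotated in the feature table; it would lie in the interval between the promoter and the CCDC22 open reading frame. It allows detection or immunoprecipitation of the protein with anti-HA antibodies. Downstream of the insert, a G-CSF stem-loop destabilising element is annotated, presumably part of a 3′ untranslated region derived from G-CSF; no polyadenylation signal is explicitly called. The associated study concerns the effect of CCDC22 deficiency on proinflammatory NF-κB signalling, consistent with use of this construct for overexpression and protein interaction experiments.
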