Features (pLannotate 1.2.2; 17 found; start..end, strand, type, name):
      2..94      +  CDS            lacI (fragment): lac repressor; lacI; The lac repressor binds to the lac operator to inhibit transcription in E. coli. This inhibition can be relieved by adding lactose or isopropyl-β-D-thiogalactopyranoside (IPTG).
    107..128     +  protein_bind   CAP binding site: CAP binding activates transcription in the presence of cAMP. E. coli catabolite activator protein
    143..173     +  promoter       lac promoter: promoter for the E. coli lac operon
    181..197     +  protein_bind   lac operator: The lac repressor binds to the lac operator to inhibit transcription in E. coli. This inhibition can be relieved by adding lactose or isopropyl-β-D-thiogalactopyranoside (IPTG). lac repressor encoded by lacI
    252..462     +  promoter       SV40 promoter: SV40 early promoter
    484..550     +  CDS            small t antigen (fragment): SV40 (simian virus 40) small t antigen
    558..1739    +  promoter       EF-1α promoter: strong constitutive promoter for human elongation factor EF-1α
   1843..3723    +  CDS            CCDC22: CCD22_HUMAN - Also known as CXorf37. Experimental evidence at protein level: Swiss-Prot protein existence level 1. (Microbial infection) The CCC complex, in collaboration with the heterotrimeric retriever complex, mediates the exit of human papillomavirus to the cell surface. From Homo sapiens (Human).
   3743..3835    +  ncRNA          G-CSF SLDE: Accession: RF00183 - G-CSF factor stem-loop destabilising element (SLDE)
   4404..4561    +  CDS            lacZα (fragment): LacZα fragment of β-galactosidase; lacZ fragment
   4567..4618    -  misc_feature   bom (fragment): basis of mobility region from pBR322
   4637..5017    +  rep_origin     M13 ori (sequence partly withheld): M13 bacteriophage origin of replication; arrow indicates direction of (+) strand synthesis
   5093..5142    -  misc_feature   bom (fragment): basis of mobility region from pBR322
   5244..5279    -  CDS            rop (fragment): Rop protein, which maintains plasmids at low copy number; rop
   5374..5478    +  promoter       AmpR promoter: bla
   5479..6339    +  CDS            AmpR: β-lactamase; bla; confers resistance to ampicillin, carbenicillin, and related antibiotics
   6510..7098    +  rep_origin     ori: high-copy-number ColE1/pMB1/pBR322/pUC origin of replication
>Addgene plasmid #74903 | pEBB HA CCDC22 | depositor full sequence | sequence record 150713 | pEBB HA CCDC22 sequence 7274 bps
AGCGCCCAATACGCAAACCGCCTCTCCCCGCGCGTTGGCCGATTCATTAATGCAGCTGGCACGACAGGTT
TCCCGACTGGAAAGCGGGCAGTGAGCGCAACGCAATTAATGTGAGTTAGCTCACTCATTAGGCACCCCAG
GCTTTACACTTTATGCTTCCGGCTCGTATGTTGTGTGGAATTGTGAGCGGATAACAATTTCACACAGGAA
ACAGCTATGACCATGATTACGCCAAGCTTCCAGGCTCCCCAGCAGGCAGAAGTATGCAAAGCATGCATCT
CAATTAGTCAGCAACCATAGTCCCGCCCCTAACTCCGCCCATCCCGCCCCTAACTCCGCCCAGTTCCGCC
CATTCTCCGCCCCATGGCTGACTAATTTTTTTTATTTATGCAGAGGCCGAGGCCGCCTCGGCCTCTGAGC
TATTCCAGAAGTAGTGAGGAGGCTTTTTTGGAGGCCTAGGCTTTTGCAAAAAGCTTTGCAAAGATGGATA
AAGTTTTAAACAGAGAGGAATCTTTGCAGCTAATGGACCTTCTAGGTCTTGAAAGGAGTGGGAATTGGCT
CCGGTGCCCGTCAGTGGGCAGAGCGCACATCGCCCACAGTCCCCGAGAAGTTGGGGGGAGGGGTCGGCAA
TTGAACCGGTGCCTAGAGAAGGTGGCGCGGGGTAAACTGGGAAAGTGATGTCGTGTACTGGCTCCGCCTT
TTTCCCGAGGGTGGGGGAGAACCGTATATAAGTGCAGTAGTCGCCGTGAACGTTCTTTTTCGCAACGGGT
TTGCCGCCAGAACACAGGTAAGTGCCGTGTGTGGTTCCCGCGGGCCTGGCCTCTTTACGGGTTATGGCCC
TTGCGTGCCTTGAATTACTTCCACGCCCCTGGCTGCAGTACGTGATTCTTGATCCCGAGCTTCGGGTTGG
AAGTGGGTGGGAGAGTTCGAGGCCTTGCGCTTAAGGAGCCCCTTCGCCTCGTGCTTGAGTTGAGGCCTGG
CCTGGGCGCTGGGGCCGCCGCGTGCGAATCTGGTGGCACCTTCGCGCCTGTCTCGCTGCTTTCGATAAGT
CTCTAGCCATTTAAAATTTTTGATGACCTGCTGCGACGCTTTTTTTCTGGCAAGATAGTCTTGTAAATGC
GGGCCAAGATCTGCACACTGGTATTTCGGTTTTTGGGGCCGCGGGCGGCGACGGGGCCCGTGCGTCCCAG
CGCACATGTTCGGCGAGGCGGGGCCTGCGAGCGCGGCCACCGAGAATCGGACGGGGGTAGTCTCAAGCTG
GCCGGCCTGCTCTGGTGCCTGGCCTCGCGCCGCCGTGTATCGCCCCGCCCTGGGCGGCAAGGCTGGCCCG
GTCGGCACCAGTTGCGTGAGCGGAAAGATGGCCGCTTCCCGGCCCTGCTGCAGGGAGCTCAAAATGGAGG
ACGCGGCGCTCGGGAGAGCGGGCGGGTGAGTCACCCACACAAAGGAAAAGGGCCTTTCCGTCCTCAGCCG
TCGCTTCATGTGACTCCACGGAGTACCGGGCGCCGTCCAGGCACCTCGATTAGTTCTCGAGCTTTTGGAG
TACGTCGTCTTTAGGTTGGGGGGAGGGGTTTTATGCGATGGAGTTTCCCCACACTGAGTGGGTGGAGACT
GAAGTTAGGCCAGCTTGGCACTTGATGTAATTCTCCTTGGAATTTGCCCTTTTTGAGTTTGGATCTTGGT
TCATTCTCAAGCCTCAGACAGTGGTTCAAAGTTTTTTTCTTCCATTTCAGGTGTCGTGAGGAATTCTCTA
GAGATCCCTCGACCTCGAGATCCATTGTGCTGGATCTCACCATGGCTTCTAGCTATCCTTATGACGTGCC
TGACTATGCCAGCCTGGGATCCATGGAGGAGGCGGACCGAATCCTCATCCATTCGCTGCGCCAGGCCGGC
ACGGCAGTTCCTCCAGATGTGCAGACCTTGCGCGCCTTCACCACTGAGCTGGTTGTAGAGGCTGTGGTCC
GCTGCCTGCGTGTGATCAACCCTGCGGTGGGCTCTGGCCTCAGCCCTCTGCTGCCTCTTGCCATGTCTGC
CCGGTTCCGCCTGGCCATGAGCCTGGCTCAGGCCTGCATGGACCTGGGCTATCCCTTGGAGCTTGGCTAT
CAGAACTTCCTCTACCCCAGTGAGCCTGACCTCCGAGACCTGCTTCTCTTCTTGGCTGAGCGTCTGCCCA
CCGATGCCTCTGAGGATGCAGACCAGCCTGCAGGTGACTCAGCTATTCTCCTCCGGGCCATTGGGAGCCA
AATTCGGGACCAGCTGGCACTGCCTTGGGTCCCGCCCCACCTTCGCACTCCCAAGCTGCAGCACCTCCAG
GGCTCGGCCCTCCAGAAGCCTTTCCATGCCAGCAGGCTGGTCGTGCCAGAATTGAGTTCCAGAGGTGAGC
CACGGGAGTTCCAGGCGAGTCCCCTGCTGCTTCCAGTCCCTACCCAGGTGCCTCAGCCTGTTGGAAGGGT
GGCCTCGCTCCTCGAACACCATGCCCTGCAGCTCTGCCAGCAGACGGGCCGGGACCGGCCAGGGGATGAG
GACTGGGTCCACCGGACATCCCGCCTCCCACCCCAGGAGGACACACGGGCTCAGCGGCAGCGGCTGCAGA
AGCAACTGACTGAGCATCTGCGCCAAAGCTGGGGCCTGCTTGGGGCCCCCATACAAGCCCGGGACCTGGG
AGAACTGCTGCAGGCCTGGGGTGCTGGGGCCAAGACTGGTGCTCCTAAGGGCTCCCGCTTCACGCACTCA
GAGAAGTTCACCTTCCATCTGGAGCCCCAGGCCCAGGCCACTCAGGTGTCAGATGTGCCAGCCACCTCCC
GGCGGCCTGAACAGGTCACGTGGGCAGCTCAGGAACAGGAGCTCGAGTCCCTTCGGGAGCAGCTGGAAGG
AGTGAACCGCAGCATTGAGGAGGTTGAGGCCGACATGAAGACCCTGGGCGTCAGCTTTGTGCAGGCAGAG
TCTGAGTGCCGGCACAGCAAGCTCAGTACAGCAGAGCGTGAGCAGGCCCTGCGCCTGAAGAGCCGCGCGG
TGGAGCTGCTGCCCGATGGGACTGCCAACCTTGCCAAGCTGCAGCTTGTGGTGGAGAATAGTGCCCAGCG
GGTCATCCACTTGGCGGGTCAGTGGGAGAAGCACCGGGTCCCACTCCTCGCTGAGTACCGCCACCTCCGA
AAGCTGCAGGATTGCAGAGAGCTGGAATCTTCTCGACGGCTGGCAGAGATCCAAGAACTGCACCAGAGTG
TCCGGGCGGCTGCTGAAGAGGCCCGCAGGAAGGAGGAGGTCTATAAGCAGCTGATGTCAGAGCTGGAGAC
TCTGCCCAGAGATGTGTCCCGGCTGGCCTACACCCAGCGCATCCTGGAGATCGTGGGCAACATCCGGAAG
CAGAAGGAAGAGATCACCAAGATCTTGTCTGATACGAAGGAGCTTCAGAAGGAAATCAACTCCCTATCTG
GGAAGCTGGACCGGACGTTTGCGGTGACTGATGAGCTTGTGTTCAAGGATGCCAAGAAGGACGATGCTGT
TCGGAAGGCCTATAAGTATCTAGCTGCTCTGCACGAGAACTGCAGCCAGCTCATCCAGACCATCGAGGAC
ACAGGCACCATCATGCGGGAGGTTCGAGACCTCGAGGAGCAGATCGAGACAGAGCTGGGCAAGAAGACCC
TCAGCAACCTGGAGAAGATCCGGGAGGACTACCGAGCCCTCCGCCAGGAGAACGCTGGCCTCCTAGGCCG
GGTCCGGGAGGCCTGAGCGGCCGCGACTCTAGAGTGAGGGTCCCCACCTGGGACCCTTGAGAGTATCAGG
TCTCCCACGTGGGAGACAAGAAATCCCTGTTTAATATTTAAACAGCAGTGTTCCCCATCTGGGTCCTTGC
ACCCCTCACTCTGGCCTCAGCCGACTGCACAGCGGCCCCTGCATCCCCTTGGCTGTGAGGCCCCTGGACA
AGCAGAGGTGGCCAGAGCTGGGAGGCATGGCCCTGGGGTCCCACGAATTTGCTGGGGAATCTCGTTTTTC
TTCTTAAGACTTTTGGGACATGGTTTGACTCCCGAACATCACCGACGCGTCTCCTGTTTTTCTGGGTGGC
CTCGGGACACCTGCCCTGCCCCCACGAGGGTCAGGACTGTGACTCTTTTTAGGGCCAGGCAGGTGCCTGG
ACATTTGCCTTGCTGGACGGGGACTGGGGATGTGGGAGGGAGCAGACAGGAGGAATCATGTCAGGCCTGT
GTGTGAAAGGAAGCTCCACTGTCACCCTCCACCTCTTCACCCCCCACTCACCAGTGTCCCCTCCACTGTC
ACATTGTAACTGAACTTCAGGATAATAAAGTGTTTGCCTCCAAAAAAAAAAAAAAAAAAAAAAAAAAAAA
AAAAAAAAAAAAAAAAAAAAAAAAAAAAAAAAAAAAAAAAAAAAAAAAAAAAAAAAAAAAAGAATTCACT
GGCCGTCGTTTTACAACGTCGTGACTGGGAAAACCCTGGCGTTACCCAACTTAATCGCCTTGCAGCACAT
CCCCCTTTCGCCAGCTGGCGTAATAGCGAAGAGGCCCGCACCGATCGCCCTTCCCAACAGTTGCGCAGCC
TGAATGGCGAATGGCGCCTGATGCGGTATTTTCTCCTTACGCATCTGTGCGGTATTTCACACCGCATA
[142 nt withheld, positions 4619-4760]
C
[141 nt withheld, positions 4762-4902]
CCTTTGACGTTGGAGTCCACGTTCTTT
[37 nt withheld, positions 4930-4966]
ACCCTATCTCGGGCTATTCTTTTGATTTATAAGGGATTTTGCCGATTTCGGCCTATTGGTTAAAAAATGA
GCTGATTTAACAAAAATTTAACGCGAATTTTAACAAAATATTAACGTTTACAATTTTATGGTGCACTCTC
AGTACAATCTGCTCTGATGCCGCATAGTTAAGCCAGCCCCGACACCCGCCAACACCCGCTGACGCGCCCT
GACGGGCTTGTCTGCTCCCGGCATCCGCTTACAGACAAGCTGTGACCGTCTCCGGGAGCTGCATGTGTCA
GAGGTTTTCACCGTCATCACCGAAACGCGCGAGACGAAAGGGCCTCGTGATACGCCTATTTTTATAGGTT
AATGTCATGATAATAATGGTTTCTTAGACGTCAGGTGGCACTTTTCGGGGAAATGTGCGCGGAACCCCTA
TTTGTTTATTTTTCTAAATACATTCAAATATGTATCCGCTCATGAGACAATAACCCTGATAAATGCTTCA
ATAATATTGAAAAAGGAAGAGTATGAGTATTCAACATTTCCGTGTCGCCCTTATTCCCTTTTTTGCGGCA
TTTTGCCTTCCTGTTTTTGCTCACCCAGAAACGCTGGTGAAAGTAAAAGATGCTGAAGATCAGTTGGGTG
CACGAGTGGGTTACATCGAACTGGATCTCAACAGCGGTAAGATCCTTGAGAGTTTTCGCCCCGAAGAACG
TTTTCCAATGATGAGCACTTTTAAAGTTCTGCTATGTGGCGCGGTATTATCCCGTATTGACGCCGGGCAA
GAGCAACTCGGTCGCCGCATACACTATTCTCAGAATGACTTGGTTGAGTACTCACCAGTCACAGAAAAGC
ATCTTACGGATGGCATGACAGTAAGAGAATTATGCAGTGCTGCCATAACCATGAGTGATAACACTGCGGC
CAACTTACTTCTGACAACGATCGGAGGACCGAAGGAGCTAACCGCTTTTTTGCACAACATGGGGGATCAT
GTAACTCGCCTTGATCGTTGGGAACCGGAGCTGAATGAAGCCATACCAAACGACGAGCGTGACACCACGA
TGCCTGTAGCAATGGCAACAACGTTGCGCAAACTATTAACTGGCGAACTACTTACTCTAGCTTCCCGGCA
ACAATTAATAGACTGGATGGAGGCGGATAAAGTTGCAGGACCACTTCTGCGCTCGGCCCTTCCGGCTGGC
TGGTTTATTGCTGATAAATCTGGAGCCGGTGAGCGTGGGTCTCGCGGTATCATTGCAGCACTGGGGCCAG
ATGGTAAGCCCTCCCGTATCGTAGTTATCTACACGACGGGGAGTCAGGCAACTATGGATGAACGAAATAG
ACAGATCGCTGAGATAGGTGCCTCACTGATTAAGCATTGGTAACTGTCAGACCAAGTTTACTCATATATA
CTTTAGATTGATTTAAAACTTCATTTTTAATTTAAAAGGATCTAGGTGAAGATCCTTTTTGATAATCTCA
TGACCAAAATCCCTTAACGTGAGTTTTCGTTCCACTGAGCGTCAGACCCCGTAGAAAAGATCAAAGGATC
TTCTTGAGATCCTTTTTTTCTGCGCGTAATCTGCTGCTTGCAAACAAAAAAACCACCGCTACCAGCGGTG
GTTTGTTTGCCGGATCAAGAGCTACCAACTCTTTTTCCGAAGGTAACTGGCTTCAGCAGAGCGCAGATAC
CAAATACTGTCCTTCTAGTGTAGCCGTAGTTAGGCCACCACTTCAAGAACTCTGTAGCACCGCCTACATA
CCTCGCTCTGCTAATCCTGTTACCAGTGGCTGCTGCCAGTGGCGATAAGTCGTGTCTTACCGGGTTGGAC
TCAAGACGATAGTTACCGGATAAGGCGCAGCGGTCGGGCTGAACGGGGGGTTCGTGCACACAGCCCAGCT
TGGAGCGAACGACCTACACCGAACTGAGATACCTACAGCGTGAGCTATGAGAAAGCGCCACGCTTCCCGA
AGGGAGAAAGGCGGACAGGTATCCGGTAAGCGGCAGGGTCGGAACAGGAGAGCGCACGAGGGAGCTTCCA
GGGGGAAACGCCTGGTATCTTTATAGTCCTGTCGGGTTTCGCCACCTCTGACTTGAGCGTCGATTTTTGT
GATGCTCGTCAGGGGGGCGGAGCCTATGGAAAAACGCCAGCAACGCGGCCTTTTTACGGTTCCTGGCCTT
TTGCTGGCCTTTTGCTCACATGTTCTTTCCTGCGTTATCCCCTGATTCTGTGGATAACCGTATTACCGCC
TTTGAGTGAGCTGATACCGCTCGCCGCAGCCGAACGACCGAGCGCAGCGAGTCAGTGAGCGAGGAAGC
