>Addgene plasmid #74903 | pEBB HA CCDC22 | addgene partial sequence | sequence record 148790 | G-CSF-R 5'-GATGGGGAACACTGCTGTTTA-3'
ATTTCTTGTCTCCCACGTGGGAGACCTGATACTCTCAAGGGTCCCAGGTGGGGACCCTCACTCTAGAGTC
GCGGCCGCTCAGGCCTCCCGGACCCGGCCTAGGAGGCCAGCGTTCTCCTGGCGGAGGGCTCGGTAGTCCT
CCCGGATCTTCTCCAGGTTGCTGAGGGTCTTCTTGCCCAGCTCTGTCTCGATCTGCTCCTCGAGGTCTCG
AACCTCCCGCATGATGGTGCCTGTGTCCTCGATGGTCTGGATGAGCTGGCTGCAGTTCTCGTGCAGAGCA
GCTAGATACTTATAGGCCTTCCGAACAGCATCGTCCTTCTTGGCATCCTTGAACACAAGCTCATCAGTCA
CCGCAAACGTCCGGTCCAGCTTCCCAGATAGGGAGTTGATTTCCTTCTGAAGCTCCTTCGTATCAGACAA
GATCTTGGTGATCTCTTCCTTCTGCTTCCGGATGTTGCCCACGATCTCCAGGATGCGCTGGGTGTAGGCC
AGCCGGGACACATCTCTGGGCAGAGTCTCCAGCTCTGACATCAGCTGCTTATAGACCTCCTCCTTCCTGC
GGGCCTCTTCAGCAGCCGCCCGGACACTCTGGTGCAGTTCTTGGATCTCTGCCAGCCGTCGAGAAGATTC
CAGCTCTCTGCAATCCTGCAGCTTTCGGAGGTGGCGGTACTCAGCGAGGAGTGGGACCCGGTGCTTCTCC
CACTGACCCGCCAAGTGGATGACCCGCTGGGCACTATTCTCCACCACAAGCTGCAGCTTGGCAAGGTTGG
CAGTCCCATCGGGCAGCAGCTCCACCGCGCGGCTCTTCAGGCGCAGGGCCTGCTCACGCTCTGCTGTACT
GAGCTTGCTGTGCCGGCACTCAGACTCTGCCTGCACAAAGCTGACGCCCAGGGTCTTCATGTCGGCCTCA
ACCTCCTCAATGCTGCGGTTCACTCCTTCCAGCTGCTCCCGAAGGGACTCGAGCTCCTGTTCCTGAGCTG
CCCACGTGACCTGTTCAGGCCGCCGGGAGGTGGCTGGCACATCTGACACCTGAGTGGCCTGGGCCTGGGG
CTCCAGATGGAAGGTGAACTTCTCTGAGTGCGTGAAGCGGGAGCCCTT
