>Addgene plasmid #74903 | pEBB HA CCDC22 | addgene partial sequence | sequence record 148791 | EF1a-F 5'-TCAAGCCTCAGACAGTGGTTC-3'
TTTCAGGTGTCGTGAGGAATTCTCTAGAGATCCCTCGACCTCGAGATCCATTGTGCTGGATCTCACCATG
GCTTCTAGCTATCCTTATGACGTGCCTGACTATGCCAGCCTGGGATCCATGGAGGAGGCGGACCGAATCC
TCATCCATTCGCTGCGCCAGGCCGGCACGGCAGTTCCTCCAGATGTGCAGACCTTGCGCGCCTTCACCAC
TGAGCTGGTTGTAGAGGCTGTGGTCCGCTGCCTGCGTGTGATCAACCCTGCGGTGGGCTCTGGCCTCAGC
CCTCTGCTGCCTCTTGCCATGTCTGCCCGGTTCCGCCTGGCCATGAGCCTGGCTCAGGCCTGCATGGACC
TGGGCTATCCCTTGGAGCTTGGCTATCAGAACTTCCTCTACCCCAGTGAGCCTGACCTCCGAGACCTGCT
TCTCTTCTTGGCTGAGCGTCTGCCCACCGATGCCTCTGAGGATGCAGACCAGCCTGCAGGTGACTCAGCT
ATTCTCCTCCGGGCCATTGGGAGCCAAATTCGGGACCAGCTGGCACTGCCTTGGGTCCCGCCCCACCTTC
GCACTCCCAAGCTGCAGCACCTCCAGGGCTCGGCCCTCCAGAAGCCTTTCCATGCCAGCAGGCTGGTCGT
GCCAGAATTGAGTTCCAGAGGTGAGCCACGGGAGTTCCAGGCGAGTCCCCTGCTGCTTCCAGTCCCTACC
CAGGTGCCTCAGCCTGTTGGAAGGGTGGCCTCGCTCCTCGAACACCATGCCCTGCAGCTCTGCCAGCAGA
CGGGCCGGGACCGGCCAGGGGATGAGGACTGGGTCCACCGGACATCCCGCCTCCCACCCCAGGAGGACAC
ACGGGCTCAGCGGCAGCGGCTGCAGAAGCAACTGACTGAGCATCTGCGCCAAAGCTGGGGCCTGCTTGGG
GCCCCCATACAAGCCCGGGACCTGGGAGAACTGCTGCAGGCCTGGGGTGCTGGGGCCAAGACTGGTGCTC
CTA
